Addgene plasmid #40603: AMPK-β2-FLAG
Depositing lab: Harvey Lodish. Depositing organization: Whitehead Institute for Biomedical Research. Publication: A revised model for AMP-activated protein kinase structure: The alpha-subunit binds to both the beta- and gamma-subunits although there is no direct binding between the beta- and gamma-subunits. Wong KA, Lodish HF. J Biol Chem. 2006 Nov 24;281(47):36434-42. Epub 2006 Sep 29. 10.1074/jbc.M607410200 PubMed 17012231.
Backbone
  Vector backbone: pCMV-Tag4A
  Backbone manufacturer: Stratagene
  Backbone size w/o insert (bp): 4300
  Vector type: Mammalian Expression
  Selectable markers: Neomycin (select with G418)
Growth in bacteria
  Bacterial resistance: Kanamycin, 50 μg/mL
  Growth temperature: 37°C
  Growth strain: DH5alpha
  Copy number: High Copy
Gene/Insert
  Cloning method: Restriction Enzyme; 5′ cloning site NA (unknown if destroyed); 3′ cloning site NA (unknown if destroyed)
  Sequencing primers: 5′ CMV-fwd; 3′ T7
Terms and licenses: Academic/Nonprofit Terms; Industry Terms: Not Available to Industry
How to cite: AMPK-β2-FLAG was a gift from Harvey Lodish (Addgene plasmid # 40603 ; http://n2t.net/addgene:40603 ; RRID:Addgene_40603)
