[The description below was written by a language model from this plasmid's Addgene catalogue record.]
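Description:
AMPK-β2-FLAG is a mammalian expression plasmid built on the commercial pCMV-Tag4A backbone, which is about 4.3 kb without insert. It is propagated in E. coli as a high-copy plasmid under kanamycin selection, and the backbone carries a neomycin resistance marker, so transfected mammalian cells can be selected with G418. The listed sequencing primers, a CMV forward primer upstream and a T7 primer downstream, fit the usual layout of this vector family. In that layout a cytomegalovirus immediate-early promoter drives the cloned open reading frame, and the pCMV-Tag4 series supplies a FLAG epitope designed for fusion to the C-terminus of the insert.

The catalogue entry has no explicit insert fields: gene name, species of origin, insert size and any mutations are not stated, and the restriction sites used for cloning are listed as not available. No feature table accompanies the record, so the position of the tag and the insert boundaries cannot be confirmed. From the plasmid name and the associated publication, the payload is taken to be the β2 regulatory subunit of AMP-activated protein kinase with a FLAG tag. That publication examined the architecture of the AMPK heterotrimer, specifically which of the α, β and γ subunits contact each other directly. A FLAG-tagged β2 subunit suits this kind of work, since it can be expressed transiently or stably in mammalian cells, detected with anti-FLAG antibodies, and immunoprecipitated to test for co-purifying partner subunits.
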