>Addgene plasmid #40603 | AMPK-β2-FLAG | addgene partial sequence | sequence record 53897 | T7 5'-TAATACGACTCACTATAGGG-3'
CTTCGGTCCTTATTATTAGGTACCGGGCCCTACTTATCGTCGTCATCCTTGTAATCCTCGAGGTCGACGA
TGGGCTTATACAGCAGCGTGGTGACATACTTCTTCTTGTAGCGATGGGTTGCGCTAAGGACCATCACACT
GTCCTTAATGGACAGTGCATAGAGATGGTTCAGCATAACATGATTGGGCTCAGGAAGTAAGGCTGGGTCA
CATGAAATATTCGTGTCCTTGTTAAGAATAACTTGGAGTAGGTGAGGGGGCAGGATGGGTGGGGATTTGA
ATCTCTCCTCAGATCGAAACACATACATTTCTTGACCGTAAGGCCCAGGGGGTGAGCTGGACAGGTCTCG
ACATGACGTCTCCGAGCTTTCCATAGAGTCTAACTTTAAAGCGTCAAATACTTCAAAATCAGATTTCTTG
ACGTGGATCAAGTTATTAATTGTTCCAAGCTGACTGGTAACCACAGGCTCTGACGGATCATGAACCCACT
GTCCGTCCACAAAGAACTTGTACTGATGCTCTCCCTCTGGAAGATCCAGGATGGCAACGAAGTCATTATG
ACTCTTTATCAGAGGGATCTTGGTGCTCCAATTGTTGAAGGACCCAGAGATGAAGACCTCCTTGCCTCCT
TCAGACCAGCGGATAACGGTGGGCCGGGCCTGCTGGGCGGGCTTCACAGAATCATCCAAATCCTGCTGCC
AGGGTACAAACTCTTTGTCCCCGGGGAGCTTGGAGTCGGGCAGGCTGAAGACGCTGGGGTCGTCCGTGCT
CCCCACCATGATCTTGTGCTCCTTTCCCGGGCCATGGCCGCCGCCCTCAGCTCGAGCAGCTTTGGCTCCG
TGGCGCTCCCCGGACACCCGCTCGCTGGTAGTGTTTCCCATGGCGGCGGGCCAATTCGTTTATCGAATTC
CTGCAGCCCGGGGGGATCCGCCCGGGCTAAAGCGGCCGCCACGCGTGACTCACTTGTCCT
